Addgene plasmid #144454: TFORF2978
Purpose: Lentiviral vector for overexpressing transcription factor ORFs with unique 24-bp barcodes. Barcodes facilitate identification of transcription factors in pooled screens.
Depositing lab: Feng Zhang. Depositing organization: Broad Institute. Publication: A transcription factor atlas of directed differentiation. Joung J, Ma S, Tay T, Geiger-Schuller KR, Kirchgatterer PC, Verdine VK, Guo B, Arias-Garcia MA, Allen WE, Singh A, Kuksenko O, Abudayyeh OO, Gootenberg JS, Fu Z, Macrae RK, Buenrostro JD, Regev A, Zhang F. Cell. 2023 Jan 5;186(1):209-229.e26. doi: 10.1016/j.cell.2022.11.026. PubMed 36608654.
Backbone
  Vector backbone: pLX_TRC317
  Backbone manufacturer: Broad Institute Genetic Perturbation Platform
  Backbone size w/o insert (bp): 8264
  Vector type: Mammalian Expression, Lentiviral
  Selectable markers: Puromycin
Growth in bacteria
  Bacterial resistance: Ampicillin, 100 μg/mL
  Growth temperature: 37°C
  Growth strain: NEB Stable
  Copy number: High Copy
Gene/Insert
  Gene/Insert name: NR0B2
  Species: H. sapiens (human)
  Insert size (bp): 977
  Entrez Gene: NR0B2 (a.k.a. SHP, SHP1)
  Promoter: EF1a
  Tag / fusion protein: V5 (C terminal on insert)
  Cloning method: Gateway Cloning
  Sequencing primers: 5′ GGGTGGAGACTGAAGTTAGGCCAG; 3′ CACATAGCGTAAAAGGAGCAACATAG
Resource information
  A portion of this plasmid was derived from a plasmid made by: Broad Institute Genetic Perturbation Platform
Terms and licenses: Academic/Nonprofit Terms; Industry Terms: Not Available to Industry
Depositor comments: NM_021969.2 Please test multiple small colonies in case of plasmid recombination. To make this collection available in a timely manner, a portion of this collection was not fully sequenced by Addgene. If an Addgene verified full plasmid sequence is not available, please contact us prior to placing an order to request the full sequence.
How to cite: TFORF2978 was a gift from Feng Zhang (Addgene plasmid # 144454 ; http://n2t.net/addgene:144454 ; RRID:Addgene_144454)
