[The description below was written by a language model from this plasmid's Addgene catalogue record and pLannotate feature annotations shown in this document.]
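Description:
TFORF2978 is a lentiviral mammalian expression plasmid built on the pLX_TRC317 backbone and carrying the human NR0B2 open reading frame (also known as SHP), an atypical nuclear receptor that acts as a transcriptional repressor of other receptors. It belongs to a barcoded transcription factor ORF collection in which each clone carries a unique 24-bp barcode, so the transcription factor in a given cell can be identified by sequencing in pooled overexpression screens. The feature table does not annotate the barcode, so its position is not stated in the record. In bacteria the plasmid is maintained through a high-copy ColE1/pUC-type origin and ampicillin resistance. An f1 origin and lac/T7/T3 cloning-vector remnants are also present. The depositor notes that the plasmid can recombine, as is common for LTR-containing vectors.

The viral cassette is a third-generation, self-inactivating design. An RSV promoter fused to a truncated HIV-1 5' LTR drives genomic RNA production in packaging cells, and it is followed by the Ψ packaging signal, a gag fragment, the RRE for Rev-dependent export, a cPPT/CTS, and a ΔU3 3' LTR with a downstream SV40 polyadenylation signal. Two expression units lie within the provirus. An SV40 promoter drives puromycin N-acetyltransferase for selection of transduced cells. The EF-1α promoter drives NR0B2, which was inserted by Gateway recombination and is flanked by attB1 and attB2 sites. The ORF reads through attB2 into a C-terminal V5 epitope tag for detection. A WPRE downstream enhances transcript stability and expression. The construct is used for stable overexpression of NR0B2, alone or in pooled screens of directed differentiation.
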