Features (pLannotate 1.2.2; 34 found; start..end, strand, type, name):
      5..231     +  promoter       RSV promoter: Rous sarcoma virus enhancer/promoter
    232..412     +  LTR            5' LTR (truncated): truncated 5' long terminal repeat (LTR) from HIV-1
    459..584     +  misc_feature   HIV-1 Ψ: packaging signal of human immunodeficiency virus type 1
    568..931     +  CDS            HIV-1 gag (fragment): gag protein from human immunodeficiency virus 1; gag
   1077..1310    +  misc_feature   RRE: The Rev response element (RRE) of HIV-1 allows for Rev-dependent mRNA export from the nucleus to the cytoplasm.
   1687..1713    +  CDS            Rev (fragment): human immunodeficiency virus 1 (HIV-1) Rev protein; rev; enhances nuclear export of unspliced and incompletely spliced viral mRNAs
   1720..1743    +  promoter       SV40 promoter (fragment): SV40 early promoter
   1744..1815    +  promoter       SV40 promoter (fragment): SV40 enhancer and early promoter
   1839..1974    +  rep_origin     SV40 ori: SV40 origin of replication
   2020..2616    +  CDS            PuroR (fragment): puromycin N-acetyltransferase; pac from Streptomyces; confers resistance to puromycin
   2665..2782    +  misc_feature   cPPT/CTS: central polypurine tract and central termination sequence of HIV-1
   2847..2913    +  CDS            small t antigen (fragment): SV40 (simian virus 40) small t antigen
   2920..4098    +  promoter       EF-1α promoter: strong constitutive promoter for human elongation factor EF-1α
   4119..4136    +  protein_bind   attB1 (fragment): mutant version of attB; core recombination site for the Gateway® BP reaction BP Clonase™
   4142..4912    +  CDS            NR0B2: NR0B2_HUMAN - Also known as SHP. Experimental evidence at protein level: Swiss-Prot protein existence level 1. Transcriptional regulator that acts as a negative regulator of receptor-dependent signaling pathways (By similarity). Specifically inhibits transactivation of the nuclear receptor with which it interacts (By similarity). Inhibits transcriptional activity of NEUROD1 on E-box-containing promoter by interfering with the coactivation function of the p300/CBP-mediated transcription complex for NEUROD1 (PubMed:14752053). Essential component of the liver circadian clock which via its interac
   4915..4938    -  protein_bind   attB2: mutant version of attB; recombination site for the Gateway® BP reaction BP Clonase™
   4946..4987    +  CDS            V5 tag: epitope tag from simian virus 5
   5003..5056    +  promoter       U6 promoter (fragment): RNA polymerase III promoter for human U6 snRNA
   5098..5686    +  misc_feature   WPRE: woodchuck hepatitis virus posttranscriptional regulatory element
   5737..5756    +  misc_feature   cPPT/CTS (fragment): central polypurine tract and central termination sequence of HIV-1
   5758..5991    +  LTR            3' LTR (ΔU3): self-inactivating 3' long terminal repeat (LTR) from HIV-1
   6069..6190    +  polyA_signal   SV40 poly(A) signal: SV40 polyadenylation signal
   6230..6365    +  rep_origin     SV40 ori: SV40 origin of replication
   6386..6404    -  promoter       T7 promoter: promoter for bacteriophage T7 RNA polymerase
   6412..6567    +  CDS            lacZα (fragment): LacZα fragment of β-galactosidase; lacZ fragment
   6572..7000    +  rep_origin     f1 ori (sequence partly withheld): f1 bacteriophage origin of replication; arrow indicates direction of (+) strand synthesis
   7053..7157    +  promoter       AmpR promoter: bla
   7158..8018    +  CDS            AmpR: β-lactamase; bla; confers resistance to ampicillin, carbenicillin, and related antibiotics
   8189..8777    +  rep_origin     ori: high-copy-number ColE1/pMB1/pBR322/pUC origin of replication
   8960..9052    +  CDS            lacI (fragment): lac repressor; lacI; The lac repressor binds to the lac operator to inhibit transcription in E. coli. This inhibition can be relieved by adding lactose or isopropyl-β-D-thiogalactopyranoside (IPTG).
   9065..9086    +  protein_bind   CAP binding site: CAP binding activates transcription in the presence of cAMP. E. coli catabolite activator protein
   9101..9131    +  promoter       lac promoter: promoter for the E. coli lac operon
   9139..9155    +  protein_bind   lac operator: The lac repressor binds to the lac operator to inhibit transcription in E. coli. This inhibition can be relieved by adding lactose or isopropyl-β-D-thiogalactopyranoside (IPTG). lac repressor encoded by lacI
   9200..9218    +  promoter       T3 promoter: promoter for bacteriophage T3 RNA polymerase
>Addgene plasmid #144454 | TFORF2978 | addgene full sequence | sequence record 407335 | Addgene NGS Result
TTAATGTAGTCTTATGCAATACTCTTGTAGTCTTGCAACATGGTAACGATGAGTTAGCAACATGCCTTAC
AAGGAGAGAAAAAGCACCGTGCATGCCGATTGGTGGAAGTAAGGTGGTACGATCGTGCCTTATTAGGAAG
GCAACAGACGGGTCTGACATGGATTGGACGAACCACTGAATTGCCGCATTGCAGAGATATTGTATTTAAG
TGCCTAGCTCGATACATAAACGGGTCTCTCTGGTTAGACCAGATCTGAGCCTGGGAGCTCTCTGGCTAAC
TAGGGAACCCACTGCTTAAGCCTCAATAAAGCTTGCCTTGAGTGCTTCAAGTAGTGTGTGCCCGTCTGTT
GTGTGACTCTGGTAACTAGAGATCCCTCAGACCCTTTTAGTCAGTGTGGAAAATCTCTAGCAGTGGCGCC
CGAACAGGGACTTGAAAGCGAAAGGGAAACCAGAGGAGCTCTCTCGACGCAGGACTCGGCTTGCTGAAGC
GCGCACGGCAAGAGGCGAGGGGCGGCGACTGGTGAGTACGCCAAAAATTTTGACTAGCGGAGGCTAGAAG
GAGAGAGATGGGTGCGAGAGCGTCAGTATTAAGCGGGGGAGAATTAGATCGCGATGGGAAAAAATTCGGT
TAAGGCCAGGGGGAAAGAAAAAATATAAATTAAAACATATAGTATGGGCAAGCAGGGAGCTAGAACGATT
CGCAGTTAATCCTGGCCTGTTAGAAACATCAGAAGGCTGTAGACAAATACTGGGACAGCTACAACCATCC
CTTCAGACAGGATCAGAAGAACTTAGATCATTATATAATACAGTAGCAACCCTCTATTGTGTGCATCAAA
GGATAGAGATAAAAGACACCAAGGAAGCTTTAGACAAGATAGAGGAAGAGCAAAACAAAAGTAAGACCAC
CGCACAGCAAGCGGCCGCTGATCTTCAGACCTGGAGGAGGAGATATGAGGGACAATTGGAGAAGTGAATT
ATATAAATATAAAGTAGTAAAAATTGAACCATTAGGAGTAGCACCCACCAAGGCAAAGAGAAGAGTGGTG
CAGAGAGAAAAAAGAGCAGTGGGAATAGGAGCTTTGTTCCTTGGGTTCTTGGGAGCAGCAGGAAGCACTA
TGGGCGCAGCGTCAATGACGCTGACGGTACAGGCCAGACAATTATTGTCTGGTATAGTGCAGCAGCAGAA
CAATTTGCTGAGGGCTATTGAGGCGCAACAGCATCTGTTGCAACTCACAGTCTGGGGCATCAAGCAGCTC
CAGGCAAGAATCCTGGCTGTGGAAAGATACCTAAAGGATCAACAGCTCCTGGGGATTTGGGGTTGCTCTG
GAAAACTCATTTGCACCACTGCTGTGCCTTGGAATGCTAGTTGGAGTAATAAATCTCTGGAACAGATTTG
GAATCACACGACCTGGATGGAGTGGGACAGAGAAATTAACAATTACACAAGCTTAATACACTCCTTAATT
GAAGAATCGCAAAACCAGCAAGAAAAGAATGAACAAGAATTATTGGAATTAGATAAATGGGCAAGTTTGT
GGAATTGGTTTAACATAACAAATTGGCTGTGGTATATAAAATTATTCATAATGATAGTAGGAGGCTTGGT
AGGTTTAAGAATAGTTTTTGCTGTACTTTCTATAGTGAATAGAGTTAGGCAGGGATATTCACCATTATCG
TTTCAGACCCACCTCCCAACCCCGAGGGGACCCATGCATTGCATCTCAATTAGTCAGCAACCAGGTGTGG
AAAGTCCCCAGGCTCCCCAGCAGGCAGAAGTATGCAAAGCATGCGTCTCAATTAGTCAGCAACCATAGTC
CCGCCCCTAACTCCGCCCATCCCGCCCCTAACTCCGCCCAGTTCCGCCCATTCTCCGCCCCATGGCTGAC
TAATTTTTTTTATTTATGCAGAGGCCGAGGCCGCCTCGGCCTCTGAGCTATTCCAGAAGTAGTGAGGAGG
CTTTTTTGGAGGCCTAGGCTTTTGCAAAAAGCTTTCTAGAGGTACCACCGGAGCTTACCATGACCGAGTA
CAAGCCCACGGTGCGCCTCGCCACCCGCGACGACGTCCCCAGGGCCGTACGCACCCTCGCCGCCGCGTTC
GCCGACTACCCCGCCACGCGCCACACCGTCGATCCGGACCGCCACATCGAGCGGGTCACCGAGCTGCAAG
AACTCTTCCTCACGCGCGTCGGGCTCGACATCGGCAAGGTGTGGGTCGCGGACGACGGCGCCGCCGTGGC
GGTCTGGACCACGCCGGAGAGCGTCGAAGCGGGGGCGGTGTTCGCCGAGATCGGCCCGCGCATGGCCGAG
TTGAGCGGTTCCCGGCTGGCCGCGCAGCAACAGATGGAAGGCCTCCTGGCGCCGCACCGGCCCAAGGAGC
CCGCGTGGTTCCTGGCCACCGTCGGCGTCTCGCCCGACCACCAGGGCAAGGGTCTGGGCAGCGCCGTCGT
GCTCCCCGGAGTGGAGGCGGCCGAGCGCGCCGGGGTGCCCGCCTTCCTGGAGACCTCCGCGCCCCGCAAC
CTCCCCTTCTACGAGCGGCTCGGCTTCACCGTCACCGCCGACGTCGAGGTGCCCGAAGGACCGCGCACCT
GGTGCATGACCCGCAAGCCCGGTGCCAGTTAACGAATTCTAGATCTTGAGACAAATGGCAGTATTCATCC
ACAATTTTAAAAGAAAAGGGGGGATTGGGGGGTACAGTGCAGGGGAAAGAATAGTAGACATAATAGCAAC
AGACATACAAACTAAAGAATTACAAAAACAAATTACAAAAATTCAAAATTTTCGGGTTTATTACAGGGAC
AGCAGAGATCCACTTTGGCGCCGGCTCGAGGCCTGCAGGTGCAAAGATGGATAAAGTTTTAAACAGAGAG
GAATCTTTGCAGCTAATGGACCTTCTAGGTCTTGAAAGGAGTGGGAATTGGCTCCGGTGCCCGTCAGTGG
GCAGAGCGCACATCGCCCACAGTCCCCGAGAAGTTGGGGGGAGGGGTCGGCAATTGAACCGGTGCCTAGA
GAAGGTGGCGCGGGGTAAACTGGGAAAGTGATGTCGTGTACTGGCTCCGCCTTTTTCCCGAGGGTGGGGG
AGAACCGTATATAAGTGCAGTAGTCGCCGTGAACGTTCTTTTTCGCAACGGGTTTGCCGCCAGAACACAG
GTAAGTGCCGTGTGTGGTTCCCGCGGGCCTGGCCTCTTTACGGGTTATGGCCCTTGCGTGCCTTGAATTA
CTTCCACCTGGCTGCAGTACGTGATTCTTGATCCCGAGCTTCGGGTTGGAAGTGGGTGGGAGAGTTCGAG
GCCTTGCGCTTAAGGAGCCCCTTCGCCTCGTGCTTGAGTTGAGGCCTGGCCTGGGCGCTGGGGCCGCCGC
GTGCGAATCTGGTGGCACCTTCGCGCCTGTCTCGCTGCTTTCGATAAGTCTCTAGCCATTTAAAATTTTT
GATGACCTGCTGCGACGCTTTTTTTCTGGCAAGATAGTCTTGTAAATGCGGGCCAAGATCTGCACACTGG
TATTTCGGTTTTTGGGGCCGCGGGCGGCGACGGGGCCCGTGCGTCCCAGCGCACATGTTCGGCGAGGCGG
GGCCTGCGAGCGCGGCCACCGAGAATCGGACGGGGGTAGTCTCAAGCTGGCCGGCCTGCTCTGGTGCCTG
GCCTCGCGCCGCCGTGTATCGCCCCGCCCTGGGCGGCAAGGCTGGCCCGGTCGGCACCAGTTGCGTGAGC
GGAAAGATGGCCGCTTCCCGGCCCTGCTGCAGGGAGCTCAAAATGGAGGACGCGGCGCTCGGGAGAGCGG
GCGGGTGAGTCACCCACACAAAGGAAAAGGGCCTTTCCGTCCTCAGCCGTCGCTTCATGTGACTCCACGG
AGTACCGGGCGCCGTCCAGGCACCTCGATTAGTTCTCGAGCTTTTGGAGTACGTCGTCTTTAGGTTGGGG
GGAGGGGTTTTATGCGATGGAGTTTCCCCACACTGAGTGGGTGGAGACTGAAGTTAGGCCAGCTTGGCAC
TTGATGTAATTCTCCTTGGAATTTGCCCTTTTTGAGTTTGGATCTTGGTTCATTCTCAAGCCTCAGACAG
TGGTTCAAAGTTTTTTTCTTCCATTTCAGGTGTCGTGAGGCTAGCATCGATTGATCAACAAGTTTGTACA
AAAAAGTTGGCATGAGCACCAGCCAACCAGGGGCCTGCCCATGCCAGGGAGCTGCAAGCCGCCCCGCCAT
TCTCTACGCACTTCTGAGCTCCAGCCTCAAGGCTGTCCCCCGACCCCGTAGCCGCTGCCTATGTAGGCAG
CACCGGCCCGTCCAGCTATGTGCACCTCATCGCACCTGCCGGGAGGCCTTGGATGTTCTGGCCAAGACAG
TGGCCTTCCTCAGGAACCTGCCATCCTTCTGGCAGCTGCCTCCCCAGGACCAGCGGCGGCTGCTGCAGGG
TTGCTGGGGCCCCCTCTTCCTGCTTGGGTTGGCCCAAGATGCTGTGACCTTTGAGGTGGCTGAGGCCCCG
GTGCCCAGCATACTCAAGAAGATTCTGCTGGAGGAGCCCAGCAGCAGTGGAGGCAGTGGCCAACTGCCAG
ACAGACCCCAGCCCTCCCTGGCTGCGGTGCAGTGGCTTCAATGCTGTCTGGAGTCCTTCTGGAGCCTGGA
GCTTAGCCCCAAGGAATATGCCTGCCTGAAAGGGACCATCCTCTTCAACCCCGATGTGCCAGGCCTCCAA
GCCGCCTCCCACATTGGGCACCTGCAGCAGGAGGCTCACTGGGTGCTGTGTGAAGTCCTGGAACCCTGGT
GCCCAGCAGCCCAAGGCCGCCTGACCCGTGTCCTCCTCACGGCCTCCACCCTCAAGTCCATTCCGACCAG
CCTGCTTGGGGACCTCTTCTTTCGCCCTATCATTGGAGATGTTGACATCGCTGGCCTTCTTGGGGACATG
CTTTTGCTCAGGTGCCCAACTTTCTTGTACAAAGTGGTTGATATCGGTAAGCCTATCCCTAACCCTCTCC
TCGGTCTCGATTCTACGTAGTAATGAACTAGTCCGTAACTTGAAAGTATTTCGATTTCTTGGCTTTATAT
ATCTTGTGGAAAGGACGATTCACTCTATTAAATTCCTATCTTACGCGTTAAGTCGACAATCAACCTCTGG
ATTACAAAATTTGTGAAAGATTGACTGGTATTCTTAACTATGTTGCTCCTTTTACGCTATGTGGATACGC
TGCTTTAATGCCTTTGTATCATGCTATTGCTTCCCGTATGGCTTTCATTTTCTCCTCCTTGTATAAATCC
TGGTTGCTGTCTCTTTATGAGGAGTTGTGGCCCGTTGTCAGGCAACGTGGCGTGGTGTGCACTGTGTTTG
CTGACGCAACCCCCACTGGTTGGGGCATTGCCACCACCTGTCAGCTCCTTTCCGGGACTTTCGCTTTCCC
CCTCCCTATTGCCACGGCGGAACTCATCGCCGCCTGCCTTGCCCGCTGCTGGACAGGGGCTCGGCTGTTG
GGCACTGACAATTCCGTGGTGTTGTCGGGGAAATCATCGTCCTTTCCTTGGCTGCTCGCCTGTGTTGCCA
CCTGGATTCTGCGCGGGACGTCCTTCTGCTACGTCCCTTCGGCCCTCAATCCAGCGGACCTTCCTTCCCG
CGGCCTGCTGCCGGCTCTGCGGCCTCTTCCGCGTCTTCGCCTTCGCCCTCAGACGAGTCGGATCTCCCTT
TGGGCCGCCTCCCCGCGTCGACTTTAAGACCAATGACTTACAAGGCAGCTGTAGATCTTAGCCACTTTTT
AAAAGAAAAGGGGGGACTGGAAGGGCTAATTCACTCCCAACGAAGACAAGATCTGCTTTTTGCTTGTACT
GGGTCTCTCTGGTTAGACCAGATCTGAGCCTGGGAGCTCTCTGGCTAACTAGGGAACCCACTGCTTAAGC
CTCAATAAAGCTTGCCTTGAGTGCTTCAAGTAGTGTGTGCCCGTCTGTTGTGTGACTCTGGTAACTAGAG
ATCCCTCAGACCCTTTTAGTCAGTGTGGAAAATCTCTAGCAGTACGTATAGTAGTTCATGTCATCTTATT
ATTCAGTATTTATAACTTGCAAAGAAATGAATATCAGAGAGTGAGAGGAACTTGTTTATTGCAGCTTATA
ATGGTTACAAATAAAGCAATAGCATCACAAATTTCACAAATAAAGCATTTTTTTCACTGCATTCTAGTTG
TGGTTTGTCCAAACTCATCAATGTATCTTATCATGTCTGGCTCTAGCTATCCCGCCCCTAACTCCGCCCA
TCCCGCCCCTAACTCCGCCCAGTTCCGCCCATTCTCCGCCCCATGGCTGACTAATTTTTTTTATTTATGC
AGAGGCCGAGGCCGCCTCGGCCTCTGAGCTATTCCAGAAGTAGTGAGGAGGCTTTTTTGGAGGCCTAGGG
ACGTACCCAATTCGCCCTATAGTGAGTCGTATTACGCGCGCTCACTGGCCGTCGTTTTACAACGTCGTGA
CTGGGAAAACCCTGGCGTTACCCAACTTAATCGCCTTGCAGCACATCCCCCTTTCGCCAGCTGGCGTAAT
AGCGAAGAGGCCCGCACCGATCGCCCTTCCCAACAGTTGCGCAGCCTGAATGGCGAATGGG
[124 nt withheld, positions 6572-6695]
C
[91 nt withheld, positions 6697-6787]
A
[49 nt withheld, positions 6789-6837]
CCTTTGACGTTGGAGTCCACGTTCTTT
[37 nt withheld, positions 6865-6901]
ACCCTATCTCGGTCTATTCTTTTGATTTATAAGGGATTTTGCCGATTTCGGCCTATTGGTTAAAAAATGA
GCTGATTTAACAAAAATTTAACGCGAATTTTAACAAAATATTAACGCTTACAATTTAGGTGGCACTTTTC
GGGGAAATGTGCGCGGAACCCCTATTTGTTTATTTTTCTAAATACATTCAAATATGTATCCGCTCATGAG
ACAATAACCCTGATAAATGCTTCAATAATATTGAAAAAGGAAGAGTATGAGTATTCAACATTTCCGTGTC
GCCCTTATTCCCTTTTTTGCGGCATTTTGCCTTCCTGTTTTTGCTCACCCAGAAACGCTGGTGAAAGTAA
AAGATGCTGAAGATCAGTTGGGTGCACGAGTGGGTTACATCGAACTGGATCTCAACAGCGGTAAGATCCT
TGAGAGTTTTCGCCCCGAAGAACGTTTTCCAATGATGAGCACTTTTAAAGTTCTGCTATGTGGCGCGGTA
TTATCCCGTATTGACGCCGGGCAAGAGCAACTCGGTCGCCGCATACACTATTCTCAGAATGACTTGGTTG
AGTACTCACCAGTCACAGAAAAGCATCTTACGGATGGCATGACAGTAAGAGAATTATGCAGTGCTGCCAT
AACCATGAGTGATAACACTGCGGCCAACTTACTTCTGACAACGATCGGAGGACCGAAGGAGCTAACCGCT
TTTTTGCACAACATGGGGGATCATGTAACTCGCCTTGATCGTTGGGAACCGGAGCTGAATGAAGCCATAC
CAAACGACGAGCGTGACACCACGATGCCTGTAGCAATGGCAACAACGTTGCGCAAACTATTAACTGGCGA
ACTACTTACTCTAGCTTCCCGGCAACAATTAATAGACTGGATGGAGGCGGATAAAGTTGCAGGACCACTT
CTGCGCTCGGCCCTTCCGGCTGGCTGGTTTATTGCTGATAAATCTGGAGCCGGTGAGCGTGGGTCTCGCG
GTATCATTGCAGCACTGGGGCCAGATGGTAAGCCCTCCCGTATCGTAGTTATCTACACGACGGGGAGTCA
GGCAACTATGGATGAACGAAATAGACAGATCGCTGAGATAGGTGCCTCACTGATTAAGCATTGGTAACTG
TCAGACCAAGTTTACTCATATATACTTTAGATTGATTTAAAACTTCATTTTTAATTTAAAAGGATCTAGG
TGAAGATCCTTTTTGATAATCTCATGACCAAAATCCCTTAACGTGAGTTTTCGTTCCACTGAGCGTCAGA
CCCCGTAGAAAAGATCAAAGGATCTTCTTGAGATCCTTTTTTTCTGCGCGTAATCTGCTGCTTGCAAACA
AAAAAACCACCGCTACCAGCGGTGGTTTGTTTGCCGGATCAAGAGCTACCAACTCTTTTTCCGAAGGTAA
CTGGCTTCAGCAGAGCGCAGATACCAAATACTGTTCTTCTAGTGTAGCCGTAGTTAGGCCACCACTTCAA
GAACTCTGTAGCACCGCCTACATACCTCGCTCTGCTAATCCTGTTACCAGTGGCTGCTGCCAGTGGCGAT
AAGTCGTGTCTTACCGGGTTGGACTCAAGACGATAGTTACCGGATAAGGCGCAGCGGTCGGGCTGAACGG
GGGGTTCGTGCACACAGCCCAGCTTGGAGCGAACGACCTACACCGAACTGAGATACCTACAGCGTGAGCT
ATGAGAAAGCGCCACGCTTCCCGAAGGGAGAAAGGCGGACAGGTATCCGGTAAGCGGCAGGGTCGGAACA
GGAGAGCGCACGAGGGAGCTTCCAGGGGGAAACGCCTGGTATCTTTATAGTCCTGTCGGGTTTCGCCACC
TCTGACTTGAGCGTCGATTTTTGTGATGCTCGTCAGGGGGGCGGAGCCTATGGAAAAACGCCAGCAACGC
GGCCTTTTTACGGTTCCTGGCCTTTTGCTGGCCTTTTGCTCACATGTTCTTTCCTGCGTTATCCCCTGAT
TCTGTGGATAACCGTATTACCGCCTTTGAGTGAGCTGATACCGCTCGCCGCAGCCGAACGACCGAGCGCA
GCGAGTCAGTGAGCGAGGAAGCGGAAGAGCGCCCAATACGCAAACCGCCTCTCCCCGCGCGTTGGCCGAT
TCATTAATGCAGCTGGCACGACAGGTTTCCCGACTGGAAAGCGGGCAGTGAGCGCAACGCAATTAATGTG
AGTTAGCTCACTCATTAGGCACCCCAGGCTTTACACTTTATGCTTCCGGCTCGTATGTTGTGTGGAATTG
TGAGCGGATAACAATTTCACACAGGAAACAGCTATGACCATGATTACGCCAAGCGCGCAATTAACCCTCA
CTAAAGGGAACAAAAGCTGGAGCTGCAAGC
