>Addgene plasmid #144454 | TFORF2978 | depositor partial sequence | sequence record 285477 | Insert
ATCGATTGATCAACAAGTTTGTACAAAAAAGTTGGCATGAGCACCAGCCAACCAGGGGCCTGCCCATGCC
AGGGAGCTGCAAGCCGCCCCGCCATTCTCTACGCACTTCTGAGCTCCAGCCTCAAGGCTGTCCCCCGACC
CCGTAGCCGCTGCCTATGTAGGCAGCACCGGCCCGTCCAGCTATGTGCACCTCATCGCACCTGCCGGGAG
GCCTTGGATGTTCTGGCCAAGACAGTGGCCTTCCTCAGGAACCTGCCATCCTTCTGGCAGCTGCCTCCCC
AGGACCAGCGGCGGCTGCTGCAGGGTTGCTGGGGCCCCCTCTTCCTGCTTGGGTTGGCCCAAGATGCTGT
GACCTTTGAGGTGGCTGAGGCCCCGGTGCCCAGCATACTCAAGAAGATTCTGCTGGAGGAGCCCAGCAGC
AGTGGAGGCAGTGGCCAACTGCCAGACAGACCCCAGCCCTCCCTGGCTGCGGTGCAGTGGCTTCAATGCT
GTCTGGAGTCCTTCTGGAGCCTGGAGCTTAGCCCCAAGGAATATGCCTGCCTGAAAGGGACCATCCTCTT
CAACCCCGATGTGCCAGGCCTCCAAGCCGCCTCCCACATTGGGCACCTGCAGCAGGAGGCTCACTGGGTG
CTGTGTGAAGTCCTGGAACCCTGGTGCCCAGCAGCCCAAGGCCGCCTGACCCGTGTCCTCCTCACGGCCT
CCACCCTCAAGTCCATTCCGACCAGCCTGCTTGGGGACCTCTTCTTTCGCCCTATCATTGGAGATGTTGA
CATCGCTGGCCTTCTTGGGGACATGCTTTTGCTCAGGTGCCCAACTTTCTTGTACAAAGTGGTTGATATC
GGTAAGCCTATCCCTAACCCTCTCCTCGGTCTCGATTCTACGTAGTAATGAACTAGTCCGTAACTTGAAA
GTATTTCGATTTCTTGGCTTTATATATCTTGTGGAAAGGACGATTCACTCTATTAAATTCCTATCTT
