>Addgene plasmid #144454 | TFORF2978 | depositor partial sequence | sequence record 285478 | Barcode
TTCACTCTATTAAATTCCTATCTT
